Addgene plasmid #41753: pOU1
Depositing lab: Jeff Gelles. Depositing organization: Brandeis University. Publication: FRET measurements of kinesin neck orientation reveal a structural basis for processivity and asymmetry. Martin DS, Fathi R, Mitchison TJ, Gelles J. Proc Natl Acad Sci U S A. 2010 Mar 23;107(12):5453-8. Epub 2010 Mar 8. 10.1073/pnas.0914924107 PubMed 20212149.
Backbone
  Vector backbone: pT7-7
  Vector type: Bacterial Expression
Growth in bacteria
  Bacterial resistance: Ampicillin, 100 μg/mL
  Growth temperature: 37°C
  Growth strain: DH5alpha
  Copy number: Unknown
Gene/Insert
  Gene/Insert name: kinesin heavy chain
  Species: D. melanogaster (fly); E. coli
  Mutation: residues 1-401; C338S C451S
  Entrez Gene: Khc (a.k.a. Dmel_CG7765, 2R6, CG7765, DK, DKH, Dm KHC, DmK, DmKHC, Dmel\CG7765, Dmkin, KHC, KIF 5A, KIF5, KIF5B, KIN, Kif5, Kin, Kin-1, Kinesin, Kinesin-1, khc, kin, kinesin, kinesin-1, l(2)W12, l(2)k13219, l(2)k13314, l(2R)W12, pgs)
  Tag / fusion protein: bccp (C terminal on insert); His6 (C terminal on insert)
Resource information
  A portion of this plasmid was derived from a plasmid made by: Larry Goldstein; John Cronan
Terms and licenses: Academic/Nonprofit Terms; Industry Terms: Not Available to Industry
How to cite: pOU1 was a gift from Jeff Gelles (Addgene plasmid # 41753 ; http://n2t.net/addgene:41753 ; RRID:Addgene_41753)
