[The description below was written by a language model from this plasmid's Addgene catalogue record and pLannotate feature annotations shown in this document.]
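Description:
pOU1 is a bacterial expression plasmid built on the pT7-7 backbone, about 3.95 kb in the deposited sequence. It replicates in E. coli from a ColE1/pMB1-type origin and is selected with ampicillin through the β-lactamase gene and its native promoter. Only short remnants of the rop gene and the tet promoter are annotated, and the record lists the copy number as unknown.

The payload is a truncated Drosophila melanogaster kinesin heavy chain (Khc), comprising residues 1–401, which cover the motor domain and the neck region. It is fused at its C terminus to a fragment of the E. coli biotin carboxyl carrier protein (BCCP, accB), followed by a His6 tag. Expression is driven by a T7 promoter and the efficient phage T7 gene 10 ribosome binding site, which sit just upstream of the coding region across the plasmid's numbering origin, so production requires a host that supplies T7 RNA polymerase. The automated annotation labels the start of the open reading frame as rat Kif5c. This most likely reflects homology among conserved kinesin-1 motor domains rather than a rat insert, since the catalogue entry specifies the fly gene. The His6 tag is not separately annotated in the feature table.

Two cysteine-to-serine substitutions are recorded, C338S and C451S. The second lies beyond residue 401 of kinesin, so it presumably uses fusion-protein numbering, although the record does not explain this. The BCCP domain is biotinylated in E. coli, which allows streptavidin-based attachment, and His6 permits metal-affinity purification. The associated publication used FRET to measure kinesin neck orientation, which fits removal of native cysteines to control site-specific dye labelling.
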