Features (pLannotate 1.2.2; 9 found; start..end, strand, type, name):
     23..736     +  CDS            Kif5c: KIF5C_RAT - Also known as Nkhc2. Experimental evidence at protein level: Swiss-Prot protein existence level 1. Involved in synaptic transmission (By similarity). Mediates dendritic trafficking of mRNAs (By similarity). Kinesin is a microtubule-associated force-producing protein that may play a role in organelle transport (By similarity). Required for anterograde axonal transportation of MAPK8IP3/JIP3 which is essential for MAPK8IP3/JIP3 function in axon elongation (PubMed:23576431). From Rattus norvegicus (Rat).
   1187..1474    +  CDS            accB (fragment): BCCP_ECOLI - Also known as fabE. Experimental evidence at protein level: Swiss-Prot protein existence level 1. This protein is a component of the acetyl coenzyme A carboxylase complex; first, biotin carboxylase catalyzes the carboxylation of the carrier protein and then the transcarboxylase transfers the carboxyl group to form malonyl-CoA. From Escherichia coli (strain K12).
   1515..1539    -  promoter       tet promoter (fragment): E. coli promoter for tetracycline efflux protein gene
   1592..2452    -  CDS            AmpR: β-lactamase; bla; confers resistance to ampicillin, carbenicillin, and related antibiotics
   2453..2557    -  promoter       AmpR promoter: bla
   2773..3361    +  rep_origin     ori: high-copy-number ColE1/pMB1/pBR322/pUC origin of replication
   3801..3838    -  CDS            rop (fragment): Rop protein, which maintains plasmids at low copy number; rop
   3872..3890    +  promoter       T7 promoter: promoter for bacteriophage T7 RNA polymerase
   3922..3944    +  RBS            RBS: efficient ribosome binding site from bacteriophage T7 gene 10 (Olins and Rangwala, 1989)
>Addgene plasmid #41753 | pOU1 | depositor full sequence | sequence record 56295 | pOU1 sequence 3950 bps
TATGTCCGCGGAACGAGAGATTCCCGCCGAGGACAGCATCAAAGTGGTCTGCCGATTCCGACCGCTGAAC
GACAGCGAAGAGAAGGCCGGCTCCAAGTTCGTGGTCAAGTTCCCCAACAATGTGGAGGAGAACTGCATAT
CCATAGCGGGCAAGGTGTATTTGTTCGACAAGGTCTTCAAACCGAATGCATCCCAGGAAAAGGTCTACAA
TGAGGCGGCCAAGTCCATTGTTACGGATGTCCTGGCCGGGTACAATGGAACGATATTCGCATATGGTCAG
ACGTCCTCCGGAAAAACGCATACGATGGAGGGCGTGATCGGGGACTCCGTAAAACAGGGTATCATACCAC
GTATCGTCAACGACATTTTCAATCACATCTACGCGATGGAGGTGAACCTGGAGTTTCACATCAAGGTCTC
CTACTACGAGATCTACATGGACAAGATTCGAGATCTGTTGGACGTCTCCAAGGTGAACCTTAGTGTGCAC
GAGGATAAGAACCGGGTGCCGTACGTCAAGGGCGCTACGGAACGGTTCGTCTCGTCGCCGGAGGATGTTT
TCGAGGTGATCGAGGAGGGCAAATCCAATCGTCACATCGCTGTGACAAACATGAACGAGCATTCTTCGCG
ATCCCACTCAGTATTCCTTATCAATGTGAAGCAGGAGAACCTGGAGAACCAGAAGAAACTATCCGGCAAA
CTCTACCTGGTGGATTTGGCCGGTTCCGAGAAGGTTTCCAAGACTGGAGCGGAGGGAACCGTTCTTGATG
AAGCCAAGAACATCAACAAGTCGCTGTCGGCCTTGGGCAACGTAATTTCTGCCCTGGCGGACGGAAACAA
AACGCACATCCCCTACCGTGATTCCAAGCTAACGCGCATCCTGCAGGAGTCGCTGGGAGGCAACGCACGC
ACAACCATCGTCATCTGCTGCTCTCCAGCCAGTTTCAACGAATCTGAAACGAAGTCAACGCTGGACTTCG
GTCGTAGAGCCAAGACAGTGAAGAACGTGGTCTCCGTTAACGAGGAGCTTACTGCCGAGGAATGGAAGCG
ACGCTATGAAAAGGAGAAGGAAAAGAACGCCCGACTAAAGGGTAAGGTGGAGAAGCTGGAGATCGAGCTT
GCGCGCTGGAGAGCGGGTGAAACTGTTAAGGCGGAGGAGCAAATCAACATGGAGGATCTCATGGAGGCAA
GCACGCCCAACCTGCGCAAGGCCATGGAAGCGCCAGCAGCAGCGGAAATCAGTGGTCACATCGTACGTTC
CCCGATGGTTGGTACTTTCTACCGCACCCCAAGCCCGGACGCAAAAGCGTTCATCGAAGTGGGTCAGAAA
GTCAACGTGGGCGATACCCTGTCCATCGTTGAAGCCATGAAAATGATGAACCAGATCGAAGCGGACAAAT
CCGGTACCGTTAAAGCTATCCTTGTTGAATCTGGTCAGCCGGTTGAATTCGACGAACCGCTTGTTGTTAT
CGAATTATCTGAGACTAGTGGGCACCACCATCACCATCACTGACAAGCTTATCGATGATAAGCTGTCAAA
CATGAGAATTAAATCAATCTAAAGTATATATGAGTAAACTTGGTCTGACAGTTACCAATGCTTAATCAGT
GAGGCACCTATCTCAGCGATCTGTCTATTTCGTTCATCCATAGTTGCCTGACTCCCCGTCGTGTAGATAA
CTACGATACGGGAGGGCTTACCATCTGGCCCCAGTGCTGCAATGATACCGCGAGACCCACGCTCACCGGC
TCCAGATTTATCAGCAATAAACCAGCCAGCCGGAAGGGCCGAGCGCAGAAGTGGTCCTGCAACTTTATCC
GCCTCCATCCAGTCTATTAATTGTTGCCGGGAAGCTAGAGTAAGTAGTTCGCCAGTTAATAGTTTGCGCA
ACGTTGTTGCCATTGCTACAGGCATCGTGGTGTCACGCTCGTCGTTTGGTATGGCTTCATTCAGCTCCGG
TTCCCAACGATCAAGGCGAGTTACATGATCCCCCATGTTGTGCAAAAAAGCGGTTAGCTCCTTCGGTCCT
CCGATCGTTGTCAGAAGTAAGTTGGCCGCAGTGTTATCACTCATGGTTATGGCAGCACTGCATAATTCTC
TTACTGTCATGCCATCCGTAAGATGCTTTTCTGTGACTGGTGAGTACTCAACCAAGTCATTCTGAGAATA
GTGTATGCGGCGACCGAGTTGCTCTTGCCCGGCGTCAACACGGGATAATACCGCGCCACATAGCAGAACT
TTAAAAGTGCTCATCATTGGAAAACGTTCTTCGGGGCGAAAACTCTCAAGGATCTTACCGCTGTTGAGAT
CCAGTTCGATGTAACCCACTCGTGCACCCAACTGATCTTCAGCATCTTTTACTTTCACCAGCGTTTCTGG
GTGAGCAAAAACAGGAAGGCAAAATGCCGCAAAAAAGGGAATAAGGGCGACACGGAAATGTTGAATACTC
ATACTCTTCCTTTTTCAATATTATTGAAGCATTTATCAGGGTTATTGTCTCATGAGCGGATACATATTTG
AATGTATTTAGAAAAATAAACAAATAGGGGTTCCGCGCACATTTCCCCGAAAAGTGCCACCTGACGTCTA
AGAAACCATTATTATCATGACATTAACCTATAAAAATAGGCGTATCACGAGGCCCTTTCGTCTTCAAGAA
TTAAAAGGATCTAGGTGAAGATCCTTTTTGATAATCTCATGACCAAAATCCCTTAACGTGAGTTTTCGTT
CCACTGAGCGTCAGACCCCGTAGAAAAGATCAAAGGATCTTCTTGAGATCCTTTTTTTCTGCGCGTAATC
TGCTGCTTGCAAACAAAAAAACCACCGCTACCAGCGGTGGTTTGTTTGCCGGATCAAGAGCTACCAACTC
TTTTTCCGAAGGTAACTGGCTTCAGCAGAGCGCAGATACCAAATACTGTCCTTCTAGTGTAGCCGTAGTT
AGGCCACCACTTCAAGAACTCTGTAGCACCGCCTACATACCTCGCTCTGCTAATCCTGTTACCAGTGGCT
GCTGCCAGTGGCGATAAGTCGTGTCTTACCGGGTTGGACTCAAGACGATAGTTACCGGATAAGGCGCAGC
GGTCGGGCTGAACGGGGGGTTCGTGCACACAGCCCAGCTTGGAGCGAACGACCTACACCGAACTGAGATA
CCTACAGCGTGAGCATTGAGAAAGCGCCACGCTTCCCGAAGGGAGAAAGGCGGACAGGTATCCGGTAAGC
GGCAGGGTCGGAACAGGAGAGCGCACGAGGGAGCTTCCAGGGGGAAACGCCTGGTATCTTTATAGTCCTG
TCGGGTTTCGCCACCTCTGACTTGAGCGTCGATTTTTGTGATGCTCGTCAGGGGGGCGGAGCCTATGGAA
AAACGCCAGCAACGCGGCCTTTTTACGGTTCCTGGCCTTTTGCTGGCCTTTTGCTCACATGTTCTTTCCT
GCGTTATCCCCTGATTCTGTGGATAACCGTATTACCGCCTTTGAGTGAGCTGATACCGCTCGCCGCAGCC
GAACGACCGAGCGCAGCGAGTCAGTGAGCGAGGAAGCGGAAGAGCGCCTGATGCGGTATTTTCTCCTTAC
GCATCTGTGCGGTATTTCACACCGCATACAGATCTGTATGGTGCACTCTCAGTACAATCTGCTCTGATGC
CGCATAGTTAAGCCAGTATATACACTCCGCTATCGCTACGTGACTGGGTCATGGCTGCGCCCCGACACCC
GCCAACACCCGCTGACGCGCCCTGACGGGCTTGTCTGCTCCCGGCATCCGCTTACAGACAAGCTGTGACC
GTCTCCGGGAGCTGCATGTGTCAGAGGTTTTCACCGTCATCACCGAAACGCGCGAGGCCCAGCGATTCGA
ACTTCTGATAGACTTCGAAATTAATACGACTCACTATAGGGAGACCACAACGGTTTCCCTCTAGAAATAA
TTTTGTTTAACTTTAAGAAGGAGATATACA
