>Addgene plasmid #41753 | pOU1 | addgene partial sequence | sequence record 67738 | T7 5'-TAATACGACTCACTATAGGG-3'
AAATAATTTTGTTTAACTTTAAGAAGGAGATATACATATGTCCGCGGAACGAGAGATTCCCGCCGAGGAC
AGCATCAAAGTGGTCTGCCGATTCCGACCGCTGAACGACAGCGAAGAGAAGGCCGGCTCCAAGTTCGTGG
TCAAGTTCCCCAACAATGTGGAGGAGAACTGCATATCCATAGCGGGCAAGGTGTATTTGTTCGACAAGGT
CTTCAAACCGAATGCATCCCAGGAAAAGGTCTACAATGAGGCGGCCAAGTCCATTGTTACGGATGTCCTG
GCCGGGTACAATGGAACGATATTCGCATATGGTCAGACGTCCTCCGGAAAAACGCATACGATGGAGGGCG
TGATCGGGGACTCCGTAAAACAGGGTATCATACCACGTATCGTCAACGACATTTTCAATCACATCTACGC
GATGGAGGTGAACCTGGAGTTTCACATCAAGGTCTCCTACTACGAGATCTACATGGACAAGATTCGAGAT
CTGTTGGACGTCTCCAAGGTGAACCTTAGTGTGCACGAGGATAAGAACCGGGTGCCGTACGTCAAGGGCG
CTACGGAACGGTTCGTCTCGTCGCCGGAGGATGTTTTCGAGGTGATCGAGGAGGGCAAATCCAATCGTCA
CATCGCTGTGACAAACATGAACGAGCATTCTTCGCGATCCCACTCAGTATTCCTTATCAATGTGAAGCAG
GAGAACCTGGAGAACCAGAAGAAACTATCCGGCAAACTCTACCTGGTGGATTTGGCCGGTTCCGAGAAGG
TTTCCAAGACTG
