>Addgene plasmid #41753 | pOU1 | addgene partial sequence | sequence record 67740 | Amp-F 5'-AAGCCCTCCCGTATCGTAGT-3'
ACTATGGATGAACGAAATAGACAGATCGCTGAGATAGGTGCCTCACTGATTAAGCATTGGTAACTGTCAG
ACCAAGTTTACTCATATATACTTTAGATTGATTTAATTCTCATGTTTGACAGCTTATCATCGATAAGCTT
GTCAGTGATGGTGATGGTGGTGCCCACTAGTCTCAGATAATTCGATAACAACAAGCGGTTCGTCGAATTC
AACCGGCTGACCAGATTCAACAAGGATAGCTTTAACGGTACCGGATTTGTCCGCTTCGATCTGGTTCATC
ATTTTCATGGCTTCAACGATGGACAGGGTATCGCCCACGTTGACTTTCTGACCCACTTCGATGAACGCTT
TTGCGTCCGGGCTTGGGGTGCGGTAGAAAGTACCAACCATCGGGGAACGTACGATGTGACCACTGATTTC
CGCTGCTGCTGGCGCTTCCATGGCCTTGCGCAGGTTGGGCGTGCTTGCCTCCATGAGATCCTCCATGTTG
ATTTGCTCCTCCGCCTTAACAGTTTCACCCGCTCTCCAGCGCGCAAGCTCGATCTCCAGCTTCTCCACCT
TACCCTTTAGTCGGGCGTTCTTTTCCTTCTCCTTTTCATAGCGTCGCTTCCATTCCTCGGCAGTAAGCTC
CTCGTTAACGGAGACCACGTTCTTCACTGTCTTGGCTCTACGACCGAAGTCCAGCGTTGACTTCGTTTCA
GATTCGTTGAAACTGGCTGGAGAGCAGCAGATGACGATGGTTGTGCGTGCGTTGCCTCCCAGCGACTCCT
GCAGGATGCGCGTTA
